Addgene plasmid #216999: pET26b(modified)-Sm-J
Purpose: Expression of Small BiT-Linker-GvpJ
Depositing lab: George Lu. Depositing organization: Rice University. Publication: Elucidating the assembly of gas vesicles by systematic protein-protein interaction analysis. Iburg M, Anderson AP, Wong VT, Anton ED, He A, Lu GJ. EMBO J. 2024 Oct;43(19):4156-4172. doi: 10.1038/s44318-024-00178-2. Epub 2024 Sep 3. PubMed 39227754.
Backbone
  Vector backbone: pET26b
  Vector type: Bacterial Expression
Growth in bacteria
  Bacterial resistance: Kanamycin, 50 μg/mL
  Growth temperature: 30°C
  Growth strain: DH5alpha
  Copy number: Low Copy
Gene/Insert
  Gene/Insert name: Small BiT-Linker-GvpJ
  Species: Synthetic; Priestia megaterium
  Tag / fusion protein: Split Nanoluciferase SmallBiT (N terminal on insert)
  Cloning method: Gibson Cloning
Terms and licenses: Academic/Nonprofit Terms; Industry Terms: Not Available to Industry
Depositor comments: Please visit https://www.biorxiv.org/content/10.1101/2023.07.23.550228v1 for bioRxiv preprint.
How to cite: pET26b(modified)-Sm-J was a gift from George Lu (Addgene plasmid # 216999 ; http://n2t.net/addgene:216999 ; RRID:Addgene_216999)
