[The description below was written by a language model from this plasmid's Addgene catalogue record and pLannotate feature annotations shown in this document.]
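Description:
pET26b(modified)-Sm-J is a 5,591 nt bacterial expression plasmid built on a modified pET26b backbone and designed to produce the gas vesicle protein GvpJ from Priestia megaterium (formerly Bacillus megaterium) fused at its N terminus, through a linker, to the SmallBiT fragment of split NanoLuc luciferase. Selection is by kanamycin through the aph(3')-Ia gene. The "modified" designation appears to reflect at least a change in the replication region: the annotated sequence carries a p15A origin, alongside a short RSF origin fragment and the pBR322-derived bom and rop elements. p15A is compatible with ColE1-type plasmids, so this vector can be maintained together with a second construct in the same cell, and the record lists it as low copy. An f1 origin and residual fragments of a tetracycline resistance gene are also annotated as backbone remnants.

The expression cassette follows the standard pET layout. A T7 promoter with an adjacent lac operator and the T7 gene 10 ribosome binding site drives the fusion, and a T7 terminator closes the unit. The plasmid-borne lacI supplies repressor, so expression requires a host providing T7 RNA polymerase and is inducible with IPTG. The annotation identifies the gvpJ coding sequence, and the roughly 100 nt gap between the RBS and gvpJ is where the SmallBiT and linker would sit, although they are not annotated separately. A short match to a T7 gene 10B-derived tag fragment lies downstream of gvpJ; the record does not indicate whether it is translated.

When SmallBiT is brought close to a LargeBiT-tagged partner, luciferase activity is reconstituted. This fits the associated study, which used systematic protein-protein interaction analysis to examine gas vesicle assembly.
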