Features (pLannotate 1.2.2; 19 found; start..end, strand, type, name):
     13..441     +  rep_origin     f1 ori (sequence partly withheld): f1 bacteriophage origin of replication; arrow indicates direction of (+) strand synthesis
    494..551     +  promoter       AmpR promoter (fragment): bla
    560..1375    -  CDS            KanR: aminoglycoside phosphotransferase; aph(3')-Ia; confers resistance to kanamycin in bacteria or G418 (Geneticin®) in eukaryotes
   1497..2042    +  rep_origin     p15A ori: Plasmids containing the medium-copy-number p15A origin of replication can be propagated in E. coli cells that contain a second plasmid with the ColE1 origin.
   2102..2235    +  rep_origin     RSF ori (fragment): Plasmids containing the RSF 1030 origin of replication can be propagated in E. coli cells that contain additional plasmids with compatible origins.
   2240..2379    -  misc_feature   bom: basis of mobility region from pBR322
   2481..2672    -  CDS            rop: Rop protein, which maintains plasmids at low copy number; rop
   2689..3069    +  CDS            YPB1_ECOLX: Protein predicted: Swiss-Prot protein existence level 4. From Escherichia coli.
   3141..3432    -  CDS            TcR (fragment): tetracycline efflux protein; tet; confers resistance to tetracycline
   3447..3468    -  protein_bind   CAP binding site: CAP binding activates transcription in the presence of cAMP. E. coli catabolite activator protein
   3481..4563    -  CDS            lacI: lac repressor; lacI; The lac repressor binds to the lac operator to inhibit transcription in E. coli. This inhibition can be relieved by adding lactose or isopropyl-β-D-thiogalactopyranoside (IPTG).
   4564..4641    -  promoter       lacI promoter: lacI
   4649..4928    -  CDS            TcR (fragment): tetracycline efflux protein; tet; confers resistance to tetracycline
   4950..4968    +  promoter       T7 promoter: promoter for bacteriophage T7 RNA polymerase
   4969..4993    +  protein_bind   lac operator: The lac repressor binds to the lac operator to inhibit transcription in E. coli. This inhibition can be relieved by adding lactose or isopropyl-β-D-thiogalactopyranoside (IPTG). lac repressor encoded by lacI
   5008..5030    +  RBS            RBS: efficient ribosome binding site from bacteriophage T7 gene 10 (Olins and Rangwala, 1989)
   5128..5424    +  CDS            gvpJ: GVPJ_BACME - Protein inferred from homology: Swiss-Prot protein existence level 3. Gas vesicles are small, hollow, gas filled protein structures that are found in several microbial planktonic microorganisms. They allow the positioning of the organism at the favorable depth for growth. This protein could be important for the shape determination of the gas vesicle. From Bacillus megaterium.
   5463..5512    +  CDS            SET1 (fragment): solubility-enhancement tag derived from T7 phage gene 10B
   5520..5567    +  terminator     T7 terminator: transcription terminator for bacteriophage T7 RNA polymerase
>Addgene plasmid #216999 | pET26b(modified)-Sm-J | addgene full sequence | sequence record 445896 | Addgene NGS Result
TTGGCGAATGGG
[124 nt withheld, positions 13-136]
C
[91 nt withheld, positions 138-228]
A
[49 nt withheld, positions 230-278]
CCTTTGACGTTGGAGTCCACGTTCTTT
[37 nt withheld, positions 306-342]
ACCCTATCTCGGTCTATTCTTTTGATTTATAAGGGATTTTGCCGATTTCGGCCTATTGGTTAAAAAATGA
GCTGATTTAACAAAAATTTAACGCGAATTTTAACAAAATATTAACGCTTACAATTTAGGTGGCACTTTTC
GGGGAAATGTGCGCGGAACCCCTATTTGTTTATTTTTCTAAATACATTCAAATATGTATCCGCTCATGAA
TTAATTCTTAGAAAAACTCATCGAGCATCAAATGAAACTGCAATTTATTCATATCAGGATTATCAATACC
ATATTTTTGAAAAAGCCGTTTCTGTAATGAAGGAGAAAACTCACCGAGGCAGTTCCATAGGATGGCAAGA
TCCTGGTATCGGTCTGCGATTCCGACTCGTCCAACATCAATACAACCTATTAATTTCCCCTCGTCAAAAA
TAAGGTTATCAAGTGAGAAATCACCATGAGTGACGACTGAATCCGGTGAGAATGGCAAAAGTTTATGCAT
TTCTTTCCAGACTTGTTCAACAGGCCAGCCATTACGCTCGTCATCAAAATCACTCGCATCAACCAAACCG
TTATTCATTCGTGATTGCGCCTGAGCGAGACGAAATACGCGATCGCTGTTAAAAGGACAATTACAAACAG
GAATCGAATGCAACCGGCGCAGGAACACTGCCAGCGCATCAACAATATTTTCACCTGAATCAGGATATTC
TTCTAATACCTGGAATGCTGTTTTCCCGGGGATCGCAGTGGTGAGTAACCATGCATCATCAGGAGTACGG
ATAAAATGCTTGATGGTCGGAAGAGGCATAAATTCCGTCAGCCAGTTTAGTCTGACCATCTCATCTGTAA
CATCATTGGCAACGCTACCTTTGCCATGTTTCAGAAACAACTCTGGCGCATCGGGCTTCCCATACAATCG
ATAGATTGTCGCACCTGATTGCCCGACATTATCGCGAGCCCATTTATACCCATATAAATCAGCATCCATG
TTGGAATTTAATCGCGGCCTAGAGCAAGACGTTTCCCGTTGAATATGGCTCATAACACCCCTTGTATTAC
TGTTTATGTAAGCAGACAGTTTTATTGTTCATGACCAAAATCCCTTAACGTGAGTTTTCGTTCCACTGAG
CGTCAGACCCCGTAGAAAAGATCAAAGGATCTTCTTGAGATCGTTTTGGTCTGCGCGTAATCTCTTGCTC
TGAAAACGAAAAAACCGCCTTGCAGGGCGGTTTTTCGAAGGTTCTCTGAACTACCAACTCTTTGAACCGA
GGTAACTGGCTTGGAGGAGCGCAGTCACCAAAACTTGTCCTTTCAGTTTAGCCTTAACCGGCGCATGACT
TCAAGACTAACTCCTCTAAATCAATTACCAGTGGCTGCTGCCAGTGGTGCTTTTGCATGTCTTTCCGGGT
TGGACTCAAGACGATAGTTACCGGATAAGGCGCAGCGGTCGGACTGAACGGGGGGTTCGTGCATACAGTC
CAGCTTGGAGCGAACTGCCTACCCGGAACTGAGTGTCAGGCGTGGAATGAGACAAACGCGGCCATAACAG
CGGAATGACACCGGTAAACCGAAAGGCAGGAACAGGAGAGCGCACGAGGGAGCCGCCAGGGGGAAACGCC
TGGTATCTTTATAGTCCTGTCGGGTTTCGCCACCACTGATTTGAGCGTCAGATTTCGTGATGCTTGTCAG
GGGGGCGGAGCCTATGGAAAAACGTATGGAAAAACGCCAGCAACGCGGCCTTTTTACGGTTCCTGGCCTT
TTGCTGGCCTTTTGCTCACATGTTCTTTCCTGCGTTATCCCCTGATTCTGTGGATAACCGTATTACCGCC
TTTGAGTGAGCTGATACCGCTCGCCGCAGCCGAACGACCGAGCGCAGCGAGTCAGTGAGCGAGGAAGCGG
AAGAGCGCCTGATGCGGTATTTTCTCCTTACGCATCTGTGCGGTATTTCACACCGCAATGGTGCACTCTC
AGTACAATCTGCTCTGATGCCGCATAGTTAAGCCAGTATACACTCCGCTATCGCTACGTGACTGGGTCAT
GGCTGCGCCCCGACACCCGCCAACACCCGCTGACGCGCCCTGACGGGCTTGTCTGCTCCCGGCATCCGCT
TACAGACAAGCTGTGACCGTCTCCGGGAGCTGCATGTGTCAGAGGTTTTCACCGTCATCACCGAAACGCG
CGAGGCAGCTGCGGTAAAGCTCATCAGCGTGGTCGTGAAGCGATTCACAGATGTCTGCCTGTTCATCCGC
GTCCAGCTCGTTGAGTTTCTCCAGAAGCGTTAATGTCTGGCTTCTGATAAAGCGGGCCATGTTAAGGGCG
GTTTTTTCCTGTTTGGTCACTGATGCCTCCGTGTAAGGGGGATTTCTGTTCATGGGGGTAATGATACCGA
TGAAACGAGAGAGGATGCTCACGATACGGGTTACTGATGATGAACATGCCCGGTTACTGGAACGTTGTGA
GGGTAAACAACTGGCGGTATGGATGCGGCGGGACCAGAGAAAAATCACTCAGGGTCAATGCCAGCGCTTC
GTTAATACAGATGTAGGTGTTCCACAGGGTAGCCAGCAGCATCCTGCGATGCAGATCCGGAACATAATGG
TGCAGGGCGCTGACTTCCGCGTTTCCAGACTTTACGAAACACGGAAACCGAAGACCATTCATGTTGTTGC
TCAGGTCGCAGACGTTTTGCAGCAGCAGTCGCTTCACGTTCGCTCGCGTATCGGTGATTCATTCTGCTAA
CCAGTAAGGCAACCCCGCCAGCCTAGCCGGGTCCTCAACGACAGGAGCACGATCATGCGCACCCGTGGGG
CCGCCATGCCGGCGATAATGGCCTGCTTCTCGCCGAAACGTTTGGTGGCGGGACCAGTGACGAAGGCTTG
AGCGAGGGCGTGCAAGATTCCGAATACCGCAAGCGACAGGCCGATCATCGTCGCGCTCCAGCGAAAGCGG
TCCTCGCCGAAAATGACCCAGAGCGCTGCCGGCACCTGTCCTACGAGTTGCATGATAAAGAAGACAGTCA
TAAGTGCGGCGACGATAGTCATGCCCCGCGCCCACCGGAAGGAGCTGACTGGGTTGAAGGCTCTCAAGGG
CATCGGTCGAGATCCCGGTGCCTAATGAGTGAGCTAACTTACATTAATTGCGTTGCGCTCACTGCCCGCT
TTCCAGTCGGGAAACCTGTCGTGCCAGCTGCATTAATGAATCGGCCAACGCGCGGGGAGAGGCGGTTTGC
GTATTGGGCGCCAGGGTGGTTTTTCTTTTCACCAGTGAGACGGGCAACAGCTGATTGCCCTTCACCGCCT
GGCCCTGAGAGAGTTGCAGCAAGCGGTCCACGCTGGTTTGCCCCAGCAGGCGAAAATCCTGTTTGATGGT
GGTTAACGGCGGGATATAACATGAGCTGTCTTCGGTATCGTCGTATCCCACTACCGAGATATCCGCACCA
ACGCGCAGCCCGGACTCGGTAATGGCGCGCATTGCGCCCAGCGCCATCTGATCGTTGGCAACCAGCATCG
CAGTGGGAACGATGCCCTCATTCAGCATTTGCATGGTTTGTTGAAAACCGGACATGGCACTCCAGTCGCC
TTCCCGTTCCGCTATCGGCTGAATTTGATTGCGAGTGAGATATTTATGCCAGCCAGCCAGACGCAGACGC
GCCGAGACAGAACTTAATGGGCCCGCTAACAGCGCGATTTGCTGGTGACCCAATGCGACCAGATGCTCCA
CGCCCAGTCGCGTACCGTCTTCATGGGAGAAAATAATACTGTTGATGGGTGTCTGGTCAGAGACATCAAG
AAATAACGCCGGAACATTAGTGCAGGCAGCTTCCACAGCAATGGCATCCTGGTCATCCAGCGGATAGTTA
ATGATCAGCCCACTGACGCGTTGCGCGAGAAGATTGTGCACCGCCGCTTTACAGGCTTCGACGCCGCTTC
GTTCTACCATCGACACCACCACGCTGGCACCCAGTTGATCGGCGCGAGATTTAATCGCCGCGACAATTTG
CGACGGCGCGTGCAGGGCCAGACTGGAGGTGGCAACGCCAATCAGCAACGACTGTTTGCCCGCCAGTTGT
TGTGCCACGCGGTTGGGAATGTAATTCAGCTCCGCCATCGCCGCTTCCACTTTTTCCCGCGTTTTCGCAG
AAACGTGGCTGGCCTGGTTCACCACGCGGGAAACGGTCTGATAAGAGACACCGGCATACTCTGCGACATC
GTATAACGTTACTGGTTTCACATTCACCACCCTGAATTGACTCTCTTCCGGGCGCTATCATGCCATACCG
CGAAAGGTTTTGCGCCATTCGATGGTGTCCGGGATCTCGACGCTCTCCCTTATGCGACTCCTGCATTAGG
AAGCAGCCCAGTAGTAGGTTGAGGCCGTTGAGCACCGCCGCCGCAAGGAATGGTGCATGCAAGGAGATGG
CGCCCAACAGTCCCCCGGCCACGGGGCCTGCCACCATACCCACGCCGAAACAAGCGCTCATGAGCCCGAA
GTGGCGAGCCCGATCTTCCCCATCGGTGATGTCGGCGATATAGGCGCCAGCAACCGCACCTGTGGCGCCG
GTGATGCCGGCCACGATGCGTCCGGCGTAGAGGATCGAGATCTCGATCCCGCGAAATTAATACGACTCAC
TATAGGGGAATTGTGAGCGGATAACAATTCCCCTCTAGAAATAATTTTGTTTAACTTTAAGAAGGAGATA
TACATATGGTGACCGGCTACCGGCTGTTCGAGGAGATTCTGGTTTCTCAAGGCAGTTCAGGTGGTGGCGG
GAGCGGAGGTGGAGGCTCGAGCGGTGCAGTCGAACATAATATGCAGTCAAGTACGATTGTAGATGTGCTC
GAAAAGATTTTGGATAAAGGAGTCGTTATAGCGGGGGACATCACCGTAGGAATTGCAGATGTCGAGCTAT
TAACGATAAAGATCCGCTTGATTGTGGCTTCGGTTGATAAGGCAAAAGAAATCGGCATGGACTGGTGGGA
AAATGATCCGTATCTCAGTTCAAAAGGAGCCAATAACAAAGCGCTCGAAGAAGAAAATAAAATGCTGCAT
GAGCGGTTAAAAACGCTTGAAGAAAAAATAGAAACGAAACGTTAAGGCTGTTTTGGCGGATGAGAGAAGA
TTGAGATCCGGCTGCTAACAAAGCCCGAAAGGAAGCTGAGTTGGCTGCTGCCACCGCTGAGCAATAACTA
GCATAACCCCTTGGGGCCTCTAAACGGGTCTTGAGGGGTTTTTTGCTGAAAGGAGGAACTATATCCGGA
